Addgene plasmid #112814: pDEST-HemmarG2
Purpose: (Empty Backbone) gateway cloning destination vector for expressing enhancer driven CD4-tdGFP
Depositing lab: Chun Han. Depositing organization: Cornell University. Publication: Robust CRISPR/Cas9-Mediated Tissue Specific Mutagenesis Reveals Gene Redundancy and Perdurance in Drosophila. Poe AR, Wang B, Sapar ML, Ji H, Li K, Onabajo T, Fazliyeva R, Gibbs M, Qiu Y, Hu Y, Han C. Genetics. 2018 Nov 30. pii: genetics.118.301736. doi: 10.1534/genetics.118.301736. PubMed 30504366.
Backbone
  Vector backbone: pAPIC-DmZSH
  Vector type: Bacterial Expression
Growth in bacteria
  Bacterial resistance: Ampicillin, 100 μg/mL
  Growth temperature: 37°C
  Growth strain: ccdB Survival
  Copy number: High Copy
Gene/Insert
  Gene/Insert name: None
Terms and licenses: Academic/Nonprofit Terms; Industry Terms: Not Available to Industry
Depositor comments: CD4-tdGFP size is 2340 bp For more information about the Han Lab Drosophila Transgenic Vectors, please visit: https://han.wicmb.cornell.edu/han-lab-drosophila-transgenic-vectors/.
How to cite: pDEST-HemmarG2 was a gift from Chun Han (Addgene plasmid # 112814 ; http://n2t.net/addgene:112814 ; RRID:Addgene_112814)
