[The description below was written by a language model from this plasmid's Addgene catalogue record and pLannotate feature annotations shown in this document.]
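Description:
pDEST-HemmarG2 is an empty Gateway destination vector, built on the pAPIC-DmZSH backbone, for making Drosophila transgenes in which a cloned enhancer drives the membrane marker CD4-tdGFP. The catalogue lists it as a bacterial expression vector, but its annotated features are those of a fly transformation plasmid. In E. coli it replicates from a high-copy ColE1/pUC-type origin and is selected with ampicillin (AmpR). Because the Gateway cassette carries the ccdB toxin gene, the unrecombined plasmid has to be maintained in a ccdB-tolerant strain.

The cassette, flanked by attR1 and attR2, contains a chloramphenicol resistance gene and ccdB. An LR reaction replaces it with an enhancer fragment from an entry clone, and ccdB counterselects against non-recombinant plasmids. Immediately downstream lie fragments of the Drosophila hsp70 promoter, which apparently act as a minimal promoter that responds to the inserted enhancer. These are followed by the reporter coding region: a short match to Akh, probably a signal peptide, then truncated human CD4 lacking its cytoplasmic tail, then two GFP-family coding sequences in tandem. The second of these is auto-annotated as a GFP variant, and the short TDsmURFP hit between them is most likely just linker sequence. The depositor gives 2340 bp for CD4-tdGFP. No terminator or polyadenylation element is annotated after the reporter.

Gypsy insulators bracket the enhancer-reporter unit to shield it from position effects. A mini-white gene provides eye-colour selection of transformants. Both a φC31 attB site and P element 5' and 3' ends are present, so site-specific integration or transposon-mediated insertion appears possible. Several small hits (NeoR/KanR, rop, bom and extra mini-white fragments) look like backbone remnants. The associated publication concerns tissue-specific CRISPR mutagenesis in Drosophila, where such reporters can label the tissues in which an enhancer is active.
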