Features (pLannotate 1.2.2; 29 found; start..end, strand, type, name):
    112..147     +  CDS            rop (fragment): Rop protein, which maintains plasmids at low copy number; rop
    249..297     +  misc_feature   bom (fragment): basis of mobility region from pBR322
    491..560     -  protein_bind   attB: attB site for the φC31 integrase (Groth et al., 2000) phage φC31 integrase
    580..602     +  misc_feature   bom (fragment): basis of mobility region from pBR322
    601..1104    -  gene           mini-white (fragment): white; This modified version of the white gene lacks part of the first intron.
   1104..1336    -  misc_feature   P element 3' end: P element 3' end
   1348..1720    +  CDS            NeoR/KanR (fragment): aminoglycoside phosphotransferase from Tn5; aph(3')-II (or nptII); confers resistance to neomycin, kanamycin, and G418 (Geneticin®)
   1734..2119    +  protein_bind   gypsy insulator: chromatin insulator from Drosophila Su(Hw), CP190, and Mod(mdg4)67.2
   2154..2278    +  protein_bind   attR1: mutant version of attR; recombination site for the Gateway® LR reaction LR Clonase™
   2303..2333    +  promoter       lac UV5 promoter: E. coli lac promoter with an "up" mutation
   2357..2386    +  promoter       cat promoter (fragment): promoter of the E. coli cat gene encoding chloramphenicol acetyltransferase
   2387..3046    +  CDS            CmR: chloramphenicol acetyltransferase; cat; confers resistance to chloramphenicol
   3225..3383    +  CDS            ccdA (fragment): CCDA_ECO57 - Also known as H, letA. Experimental evidence at protein level: Swiss-Prot protein existence level 1. Antitoxin component of a type II toxin-antitoxin (TA) system which inhibits the post-segregational killing (PSK) of plasmid-free cells, also referred to as a plasmid addiction system. Binds to and blocks the activity of CcdB; will also remove bound CcdB protein from the CcdB-GyrA complex by forming a CcdA-CcdB complex, a process termed rejuvenation. Functions as a transcriptional corepressor for the ccdAB operon, repression also requires CcdB (By similarity). From Escherichia coli
   3388..3690    +  CDS            ccdB: CCDB_ECOLI - Also known as G, letB, letD. Experimental evidence at protein level: Swiss-Prot protein existence level 1. Toxic component of a type II toxin-antitoxin (TA) system, functioning in plasmid maintainence. Responsible for the post- segregational killing (PSK) of plasmid-free cells, also referred to as a plasmid addiction system. Half-life of over 2 hours. Cell killing by CcdB is accompanied by filamentation, defects in chromosome and plasmid segregation, defects in cell division, formation of anucleate cells, decreased DNA synthesis and plasmid loss. Interferes with the activity of DN
   3734..3858    -  protein_bind   attR2: mutant version of attR; recombination site for the Gateway® LR reaction LR Clonase™
   3880..3914    +  promoter       hsp70 promoter (fragment): Drosophila melanogaster hsp70Bb promoter
   3955..4079    +  promoter       hsp70 promoter (fragment): Drosophila melanogaster hsp70Bb promoter
   4196..4264    +  CDS            Akh (fragment): AKH_DROME - Experimental evidence at protein level: Swiss-Prot protein existence level 1. Probably causes a marked increase in hemolymph carbohydrate. From Drosophila melanogaster (Fruit fly).
   4301..4963    +  CDS            CD4 (truncated) (fragment): truncated human CD4 cell surface glycoprotein lacking the cytoplasmic tail
   5015..5713    +  CDS            EGFP: EGFP is a basic (constitutively fluorescent) green fluorescent protein published in 1996, derived from Aequorea victoria. It is reported to be a rapidly-maturing weak dimer with moderate acid sensitivity.
   5714..5783    +  CDS            TDsmURFP (fragment): monomeric tandem dimer of a small ultra-red fluorescent protein derived from a cyanobacterial phycobiliprotein (Rodriguez et al., 2016)
   5777..6490    +  CDS            sg12: sg12 is a basic (constitutively fluorescent) long stokes shift fluorescent protein published in 1997, derived from Aequorea victoria.
   7202..7587    +  protein_bind   gypsy insulator: chromatin insulator from Drosophila Su(Hw), CP190, and Mod(mdg4)67.2
   7588..11707   +  gene           mini-white: white; This modified version of the white gene lacks part of the first intron.
  11718..12303   -  misc_feature   P element 5' end: No description available
  12304..12532   -  CDS            mini-white (fragment): Drosophila white gene eye color pigment; white; This is a modified version of the white gene lacking part of the first intron.
  12538..13126   -  rep_origin     ori: high-copy-number ColE1/pMB1/pBR322/pUC origin of replication
  13297..14157   -  CDS            AmpR: β-lactamase; bla; confers resistance to ampicillin, carbenicillin, and related antibiotics
  14158..17      -  promoter       AmpR promoter (across the origin): bla
>Addgene plasmid #112814 | pDEST-HemmarG2 | addgene full sequence | sequence record 243719 | Addgene NGS Result
CAAATAGGGGTTCCGCGCACATTTCCCCGAAAAGTGCCACCTGACGTCTAAGAAACCATTATTATCATGA
CATTAACCTATAAAAATAGGCGTATCACGAGGCCCTTTCGTCTCGCGCGTTTCGGTGATGACGGTGAAAA
CCTCTGACACATGCAGCTCCCGGAGACGGTCACAGCTTGTCTGTAAGCGGATGCCGGGAGCAGACAAGCC
CGTCAGGGCGCGTCAGCGGGTGTTGGCGGGTGTCGGGGCTGGCTTAACTATGCGGCATCAGAGCAGATTG
TACTGAGAGTGCACCATTCGACATGCCCGCCGTGACCGTCGAGAACCCGCTGACGCTGCCCCGCGTATCC
GCACCCGCCGACGCCGTCGCACGTCCCGTGCTCACCGTGACCACCGCGCCCAGCGGTTTCGAGGGCGAGG
GCTTCCCGGTGCGCCGCGCGTTCGCCGGGATCAACTACCGCCACCTCGACCCGTTCATCATGATGGACCA
GATGGGTGAGGTGGAGTACGCGCCCGGGGAGCCCAAGGGCACGCCCTGGCACCCGCACCGCGGCTTCGAG
ACCGTGACCTACATCGTCGATATGCGGTGTGAAATACCGCACCGAATCGCGCGGAACTAACGACAGTCGC
TCCAAGGTCGTCGAACAAAAGGTGAATGTGTTGCGGAGAGCGGGTGGGAGACAGCGAAAGAGCAACTACG
AAACGTGGTGTGGTGGAGGTGAATTATGAAGAGGGCGCGCGATTTGAAAAGTATGTATATAAAAAATATA
TCCCGGTGTTTTATGTAGCGATAAACGAGTTTTTGATGTAAGGTATGCAGGTGTGTAAGTCTTTTGGTTA
GAAGACAAATCCAAAGTCTACTTGTGGGGATGTTCGAAGGGGAAATACTTGTATTCTATAGGTCATATCT
TGTTTTTATTGGCACAAATATAATTACATTAGCTTTTTGAGGGGGCAATAAACAGTAAACACGATGGTAA
TAATGGTAAAAAAAAAAAACAAGCAGTTATTTCGGATATATGTCGGCTACTCCTTGCGTCGGGCCCGAAG
TCTTAGAGCCAGATATGCGAGCACCCGGAAGCTCACGATGAGAATGGCCAGACCATGATGAAATAACATA
AGGTGGTCCCGTCGGCAAGAGACATCCACTTAACGTATGCTTGCAATAAGTGCGAGTGAAAGGAATAGTA
TTCTGAGTGTCGTATTGAGTCTGAGTGAGACAGCGATATGATTGTTGATTAACCCTTAGCATGTCCGTGG
GGTTTGAATTAACTCATAATATTAATTAGACGAAATTATTTTTAAAGTTTTATTTTTAATAATTTGCGAG
TACGCAAAGCTTCCTAGGTCAAGACCGACCTGTCCGGTGCCCTGAATGAACTGCAAGACGAGGCAGCGCG
GCTATCGTGGCTGGCCACGACGGGCGTTCCTTGCGCAGCTGTGCTCGACGTTGTCACTGAAGCGGGAAGG
GACTGGCTGCTATTGGGCGAAGTGCCGGGGCAGGATCTCCTGTCATCTCACCTTGCTCCTGCCGAGAAAG
TATCCATCATGGCTGATGCAATGCGGCGGCTGCATACGCTTGATCCGGCTACCTGCCCATTCGACCACCA
AGCGAAACATCGCATCGAGCGAGCACGTACTCGGATGGAAGCCGGTCTTGTCGATCAGGATGATCTGGAC
GAAGAGCATCAGGGGCTCGCGCCAGCCGAACTGTTCGCCAAGCTTGGCTGCATCACGTAATAAGTGTGCG
TTGAATTTATTCGCAAAAACATTGCATATTTTCGGCAAAGTAAAATTTTGTTGCATACCTTATCAAAAAA
TAAGTGCTGCATACTTTTTAGAGAAACCAAATAATTTTTTATTGCATACCCGTTTTTAATAAAATACATT
GCATACCCTCTTTTAATAAAAAATATTGCATACTTTGACGAAACAAATTTTCGTTGCATACCCAATAAAA
GATTATTATATTGCATACCCGTTTTTAATAAAATACATTGCATACCCTCTTTTAATAAAAAATATTGCAT
ACGTTGACGAAACAAATTTTCGTTGCATACCCAATAAAAGATTATTATATTGCATACCTTTTCTTGCCAT
ACCATTTAGCCGATCAATTGTGCTCGGCAACAGCATGCTGCAGAAGACTTATCACAAGTTTGTACAAAAA
AGCTGAACGAGAAACGTAAAATGATATAAATATCAATATATTAAATTAGATTTTGCATAAAAAACAGACT
ACATAATACTGTAAAACACAACATATCCAGTCACTATGGCGGCCGCATTAGGCACCCCAGGCTTTACACT
TTATGCTTCCGGCTCGTATAATGTGTGGATTTTGAGTTAGGATCCGTCGAGATTTTCAGGAGCTAAGGAA
GCTAAAATGGAGAAAAAAATCACTGGATATACCACCGTTGATATATCCCAATGGCATCGTAAAGAACATT
TTGAGGCATTTCAGTCAGTTGCTCAATGTACCTATAACCAGACCGTTCAGCTGGATATTACGGCCTTTTT
AAAGACCGTAAAGAAAAATAAGCACAAGTTTTATCCGGCCTTTATTCACATTCTTGCCCGCCTGATGAAT
GCTCATCCGGAATTCCGTATGGCAATGAAAGACGGTGAGCTGGTGATATGGGATAGTGTTCACCCTTGTT
ACACCGTTTTCCATGAGCAAACTGAAACGTTTTCATCGCTCTGGAGTGAATACCACGACGATTTCCGGCA
GTTTCTACACATATATTCGCAAGATGTGGCGTGTTACGGTGAAAACCTGGCCTATTTCCCTAAAGGGTTT
ATTGAGAATATGTTTTTCGTCTCAGCCAATCCCTGGGTGAGTTTCACCAGTTTTGATTTAAACGTGGCCA
ATATGGACAACTTCTTCGCCCCCGTTTTCACCATGGGCAAATATTATACGCAAGGCGACAAGGTGCTGAT
GCCGCTGGCGATTCAGGTTCATCATGCCGTTTGTGATGGCTTCCATGTCGGCAGAATGCTTAATGAATTA
CAACAGTACTGCGATGAGTGGCAGGGCGGGGCGTAAACGCGTGGATCCGGCTTACTAAAAGCCAGATAAC
AGTATGCGTATTTGCGCGCTGATTTTTGCGGTATAAGAATATATACTGATATGTATACCCGAAGTATGTC
AAAAAGAGGTATGCTATGAAGCAGCGTATTACAGTGACAGTTGACAGCGACAGCTATCAGTTGCTCAAGG
CATATATGATGTCAATATCTCCGGTCTGGTAAGCACAACCATGCAGAATGAAGCCCGTCGTCTGCGTGCC
GAACGCTGGAAAGCGGAAAATCAGGAAGGGATGGCTGAGGTCGCCCGGTTTATTGAAATGAACGGCTCTT
TTGCTGACGAGAACAGGGGCTGGTGAAATGCAGTTTAAGGTTTACACCTATAAAAGAGAGAGCCGTTATC
GTCTGTTTGTGGATGTACAGAGTGATATTATTGACACGCCCGGGCGACGGATGGTGATCCCCCTGGCCAG
TGCACGTCTGCTGTCAGATAAAGTCTCCCGTGAACTTTACCCGGTGGTGCATATCGGGGATGAAAGCTGG
CGCATGATGACCACCGATATGGCCAGTGTGCCGGTCTCCGTTATCGGGGAAGAAGTGGCTGATCTCAGCC
ACCGCGAAAATGACATCAAAAACGCCATTAACCTGATGTTCTGGGGAATATAAATGTCAGGCTCCCTTAT
ACACAGCCAGTCTGCAGGTCGACCATAGTGACTGGATATGTTGTGTTTTACAGTATTATGTAGTCTGTTT
TTTATGCAAAATCTAATTTAATATATTGATATTTATATCATTTTACGTTTCTCGTTCAGCTTTCTTGTAC
AAAGTGGTGATTTGTCAAGGTACCGAGCGCCGGAGTATAAATAGAGGCGCTTCGTCTACGGAGCTCAGTT
GTGAATGAATGTTCGAGCCGAGCAGACGTGCCGCGCGAAAGCTAAGCAAATAAACAAGCGCAGCTGAGCA
AGCTAAACAATCGTAAAGTGCAAGTTAAAGTGAATCAATTAAAAGTAACCAGCAACCAAGTAAATCAACT
GCAACTACTGAAATCTGCCGGTGAGATTGTACACCCTTCTTAAAGATCCCCTTCAAAGTCTAAATTCTTC
CTTTTCGTTTAGCCACTCGAGAGAAAACCGGTACGCGTGAATTCAACTTAAAAAAAAAAATCAAAATGAA
TCCCAAGAGCGAAGTCCTCATTGCAGCCGTGCTGTTCATGCTGCTGGCCTGCGTCCAGTGTCAAGCTAGC
GGTGGCGGCGGAAGTGGAGGTGGAGGCTCGTTCCAGAAGGCCTCCAGCATAGTCTATAAGAAAGAGGGGG
AACAGGTGGAGTTCTCCTTCCCACTCGCCTTTACAGTTGAAAAGCTGACGGGCAGTGGCGAGCTGTGGTG
GCAGGCGGAGAGGGCTTCCTCCTCCAAGTCTTGGATCACCTTTGACCTGAAGAACAAGGAAGTGTCTGTA
AAACGGGTTACCCAGGACCCTAAGCTCCAGATGGGCAAGAAGCTCCCGCTCCACCTCACCCTGCCCCAGG
CCTTGCCTCAGTATGCTGGCTCTGGAAACCTCACCCTGGCCCTTGAAGCGAAAACAGGAAAGTTGCATCA
GGAAGTGAACCTGGTGGTGATGAGAGCCACTCAGCTCCAGAAAAATTTGACCTGTGAGGTGTGGGGACCC
ACCTCCCCTAAGCTGATGCTGAGCTTGAAACTGGAGAACAAGGAGGCAAAGGTCTCGAAGCGGGAGAAGG
CGGTGTGGGTGCTGAACCCTGAGGCGGGGATGTGGCAGTGTCTGCTGAGTGACTCGGGACAGGTCCTGCT
GGAATCCAACATCAAGGTTCTGCCCACATGGTCCACCCCGGTGCAGCCAATGGCCCTGATTGTGCTGGGG
GGCGTCGCCGGCCTCCTGCTTTTCATTGGGCTAGGCATCTTCTTCTGTGTCAGGTGCCGGCACCGAAGGC
GCGGCGGAAGCGGAGGCGGATCCCGTAGTCGTGCCCAGGCTTCCGTGAGCAAGGGCGAGGAGCTGTTCAC
CGGGGTGGTGCCCATCCTGGTCGAGCTGGACGGCGACGTAAACGGCCACAAGTTCAGCGTGTCCGGCGAG
GGCGAGGGCGATGCCACCTACGGCAAGCTGACCCTGAAGTTCATCTGCACCACCGGCAAGCTGCCCGTGC
CCTGGCCCACCCTCGTGACCACCCTGACCTACGGCGTGCAGTGCTTCAGCCGCTACCCCGACCACATGAA
GCAGCACGACTTCTTCAAGTCCGCCATGCCCGAAGGCTACGTCCAGGAGCGCACCATCTTCTTCAAGGAC
GACGGCAACTACAAGACCCGCGCCGAGGTGAAGTTCGAGGGCGACACCCTGGTGAACCGCATCGAGCTGA
AGGGCATCGACTTCAAGGAGGACGGCAACATCCTGGGGCACAAGCTGGAGTACAACTACAACAGCCACAA
CGTCTATATCATGGCCGACAAGCAGAAGAACGGCATCAAGGTGAACTTCAAGATCCGCCACAACATCGAG
GACGGCAGCGTGCAGCTCGCCGACCACTACCAGCAGAACACCCCCATCGGCGACGGCCCCGTGCTGCTGC
CCGACAACCACTACCTGAGCACCCAGTCCGCCCTGAGCAAAGACCCCAACGAGAAGCGCGATCACATGGT
CCTGCTGGAGTTCGTGACCGCCGCCGGGATCACTCTCGGCATGGGGCATGGCACCGGCAGCACCGGCAGC
GGCAGCTCCGGAACCGCCTCCTCCGAGGACAACAACATGGCCAGTAAAGGAGAAGAACTTTTCACTGGAG
TTGTCCCAATTCTTGTTGAATTAGATGGTGATGTTAATGGGCACAAATTTTCTGTCAGTGGAGAGGGTGA
AGGTGATGCAACATACGGAAAACTTACCCTTAAATTTATTTGCACTACTGGAAAACTACCTGTTCCATGG
CCAACACTTGTCACTACTTTAACTTATGGTGTTCAATGCTTTTCAAGATACCCAGATCATATGAAACAGC
ATGACTTTTTCAAGAGTGCCATGCCCGAAGGTTATGTCCAGGAAAGAACTATATTTTTCAAAGATGACGG
GAACTACAAGACACGTGCTGAAGTCAAGTTTGAAGGTGATACCCTTGTTAATAGAATCGAGTTAAAAGGT
ATTGATTTTAAAGAAGATGGAAACATTCTTGGACACAAATTGGAATACAACTATAACTCACACAATGTAT
ACATCATGGCAGACAAACAAAAGAATGGAATCAAAGTTAACTTCAAAATTAGACACAACATTGAAGATGG
AAGCGTTCAACTAGCAGACCATTATCAACAAAATACTCCAATTGGCGATGGCCCTGTCCTTTTACCAGAC
AACCATTACCTGTCCACACAATCTGCCCTTTCGAAAGATCCCAACGAAAAGAGAGACCACATGGTCCTTC
TTGAGTTTGTAACAGCTGCTGGGATTACACATGGCATGGATGAACTCTACGAGAACGCAAACAGCTTTTG
CTATGAAAATGAAGTTGCCCTCTAATCTAGAATTAATTAACTAAGCCAGTCGGCAATCGGACGCCTTCGA
AACATGCAACACTAATGTTTAATTCAGATTTCAGCAGAGACAAGCTAAAACACCGACGAGTTGTAATCAT
TTCTGTGCGCCAGCATATATTTCTTATATACAACGTAATACATAATTATGTAATTCTAGCATCTCCCCAA
CACTCACATACAAACAAACAAAAAATACAAACACACAAAACGTATTTACCCGCACGCATCCTTGGCGAGG
TTGAGTATGAAACAAAAACAAAACTTAATTTAGAGCAAAGTAATTACACGAATAAATTTAATAAAAAAAA
CTATAATAAAAACGCCAATCATGTTATTTCCAAAAAAAAAAAAAAAAAAAAAACTAGACGAGATGTTTGC
GCTTGTGTCGATGAATGTAAAGAATTGCAACTACATAGATGGTAATTAATTTCAGCTGTAAGAAGTACAA
GTTTTTCATAATTGTGAGAAAAGTGCAGTAGTATCGCTTAAAGTTCAGTTTTAATCAGGGCATTTAGCAG
CTCGAACCCAATGTATTTGTAAGCCCAATAAACGTGTAAATGCCTAGAGCAAAATATCACAACTGTAGCT
TTTCATCCGAAAGATAATAATGAATAGACTGACCTGACGTTTTTCAAAATGCGTAACTAGTCACGTAATA
AGTGTGCGTTGAATTTATTCGCAAAAACATTGCATATTTTCGGCAAAGTAAAATTTTGTTGCATACCTTA
TCAAAAAATAAGTGCTGCATACTTTTTAGAGAAACCAAATAATTTTTTATTGCATACCCGTTTTTAATAA
AATACATTGCATACCCTCTTTTAATAAAAAATATTGCATACTTTGACGAAACAAATTTTCGTTGCATACC
CAATAAAAGATTATTATATTGCATACCCGTTTTTAATAAAATACATTGCATACCCTCTTTTAATAAAAAA
TATTGCATACGTTGACGAAACAAATTTTCGTTGCATACCCAATAAAAGATTATTATATTGCATACCTTTT
CTTGCCATACCATTTAGCCGATCAATTCTAGTATGTATGTAAGTTAATAAAACCCATTTTTGCGGAAAGT
AGATAAAAAAAACATTTTTTTTTTTTACTGCACTGGATATCATTGAACTTATCTGATCAGTTTTAAATTT
ACTTCGATCCAAGGGTATTTGATGTACCAGGTTCTTTCGATTACCTCTCACTCAAAATGACATTCCACTC
AAAGTCAGCGCTGTTTGCCTCCTTCTCTGTCCACAGAAATATCGCCGTCTCTTTCGCCGCTGCGTCCGCT
ATCTCTTTCGCCACCGTTTGTAGCGTTACGTAGCGTCAATGTCCGCCTTCAGTTGCATTTTGTCAGCGGT
TTCGTGACGAAGCTCCAAGCGGTTTACGCCATCAATTAAACACAAAGTGCTGTGCCAAAACTCCTCTCGC
TTCTTATTTTTGTTTGTTTTTTGAGTGATTGGGGTGGTGATTGGTTTTGGGTGGGTAAGCAGGGGAAAGT
GTGAAAAATCCCGGCAATGGGCCAAGAGGATCAGGAGCTATTAATTCGCGGAGGCAGCAAACACCCATCT
GCCGAGCATCTGAACAATGTGAGTAGTACATGTGCATACATCTTAAGTTCACTTGATCTATAGGAACTGC
GATTGCAACATCAAATTGTCTGCGGCGTGAGAACTGCGACCCACAAAAATCCCAAACCGCAATTGCACAA
ACAAATAGTGACACGAAACAGATTATTCTGGTAGCTGTTCTCGCTATATAAGACAATTTTTGAGATCATA
TCATGATCAAGACATCTAAAGGCATTCATTTTCGACTATATTCTTTTTTACAAAAAATATAACAACCAGA
TATTTTAAGCTGATCCTAGATGCACAAAAAATAAATAAAAGTATAAACCTACTTCGTAGGATACTTCGGG
GTACTTTTTGTTCGGGGTTAGATGAGCATAACGCTTGTAGTTGATATTTGAGATCCCCTATCATTGCAGG
GTGACAGCGGAGCGGCTTCGCAGAGCTGCATTAACCAGGGCTTCGGGCAGGCCAAAAACTACGGCACGCT
CCGGCCACCCAGTCCGCCGGAGGACTCCGGTTCAGGGAGCGGCCAACTAGCCGAGAACCTCACCTATGCC
TGGCACAATATGGACATCTTTGGGGCGGTCAATCAGCCGGGCTCCGGATGGCGGCAGCTGGTCAACCGGA
CACGCGGACTATTCTGCAACGAGCGACACATACCGGCGCCCAGGAAACATTTGCTCAAGAACGGTGAGTT
TCTATTCGCAGTCGGCTGATCTGTGTGAAATCTTAATAAAGGGTCCAATTACCAATTTGAAACTCAGTTT
GCGGCGTGGCCTATCCGGGCGAACTTTTGGCCGTGATGGGCAGTTCCGGTGCCGGAAAGACGACCCTGCT
GAATGCCCTTGCCTTTCGATCGCCGCAGGGCATCCAAGTATCGCCATCCGGGATGCGACTGCTCAATGGC
CAACCTGTGGACGCCAAGGAGATGCAGGCCAGGTGCGCCTATGTCCAGCAGGATGACCTCTTTATCGGCT
CCCTAACGGCCAGGGAACACCTGATTTTCCAAGCCATGGTGCGGATGCCACGACATCTGACCTATCGGCA
GCGAGTGGCCCGCGTGGATCAGGTGATCCAGGAGCTTTCGCTCAGCAAATGTCAGCACACGATCATCGGT
GTGCCCGGCAGGGTGAAAGGTCTGTCCGGCGGAGAAAGGAAGCGTCTGGCATTCGCCTCCGAGGCTCTAA
CCGATCCGCCGCTTCTGATCTGCGATGAGCCCACCTCCGGACTGGACTCCTTTACCGCCCACAGCGTCGT
CCAGGTGCTGAAGAAGCTGTCGCAGAAGGGCAAGACCGTCATCCTGACCATTCATCAGCCGTCTTCCGAG
CTGTTTGAGCTCTTTGACAAGATCCTTCTGATGGCCGAGGGCAGGGTAGCTTTCTTGGGCACTCCCAGCG
AAGCCGTCGACTTCTTTTCCTAGTGAGTTCGATGTGTTTATTAAGGGTATCTAGTATTACATAACATCTC
AACTCCTATCCAGCGTGGGTGCCCAGTGTCCTACCAACTACAATCCGGCGGACTTTTACGTACAGGTGTT
GGCCGTTGTGCCCGGACGGGAGATCGAGTCCCGTGATCGGATCGCCAAGATATGCGACAATTTTGCCATT
AGCAAAGTAGCCCGGGATATGGAGCAGTTGTTGGCCACCAAAAATCTGGAGAAGCCACTGGAGCAGCCGG
AGAATGGGTACACCTACAAGGCCACCTGGTTCATGCAGTTCCGGGCGGTCCTGTGGCGATCCTGGCTGTC
GGTGCTCAAGGAACCACTCCTCGTAAAAGTGCGACTTATTCAGACAACGGTGAGTGGTTCCAGTGGAAAC
AAATGATATAACGCTTACAATTCTTGGAAACAAATTCGCTAGATTTTAGATAGAATTGCCTGATTCCACA
CCCTTCTTAGTTTTTTTCAATGAGATGTATAGTTTATAGTTTTGCAGAAGATAAATAAATTTCATTTAAC
TCGCGAATATTAATGAGATGCGAGTAACATTTTAATTTGCAGATGGTTGCCATCTTGATTGGCCTCATCT
TTTTGGGCCAACAACTCACGCAAGTGGGTGTGATGAATATCAACGGAGCCATCTTCCTCTTCCTGACCAA
CATGACCTTTCAAAACGTCTTTGCCACGATAAATGTAAGTCATGTTTAGAATACATTTGCATTTCAATAA
TTTACTAACTTTCTAATGAATCGATTCGATTTAGGTGTTCACCTCAGAGCTGCCAGTTTTTATGAGGGAG
GCCCGAAGTCGACTTTATCGCTGTGACACATACTTTCTGGGCAAAACGATTGCCGAATTGCCGCTTTTTC
TCACAGTGCCACTGGTCTTCACGGCGATTGCCTATCCGATGATCGGACTGCGGGCCGGAGTGCTGCACTT
CTTCAACTGCCTGGCGCTGGTCACTCTGGTGGCCAATGTGTCAACGTCCTTCGGATATCTAATATCCTGC
GCCAGCTCCTCGACCTCGATGGCGCTGTCTGTGGGTCCGCCGGTTATCATACCATTCCTGCTCTTTGGCG
GCTTCTTCTTGAACTCGGGCTCGGTGCCAGTATACCTCAAATGGTTGTCGTACCTCTCATGGTTCCGTTA
CGCCAACGAGGGTCTGCTGATTAACCAATGGGCGGACGTGGAGCCGGGCGAAATTAGCTGCACATCGTCG
AACACCACGTGCCCCAGTTCGGGCAAGGTCATCCTGGAGACGCTTAACTTCTCCGCCGCCGATCTGCCGC
TGGACTACGTGGGTCTGGCCATTCTCATCGTGAGCTTCCGGGTGCTCGCATATCTGGCTCTAAGACTTCG
GGCCCGACGCAAGGAGTAGCCGACATATATCCGAAATAACTGCTTGTTTTTTTTTTTTACCATTATTACC
ATCGTGTTTACTGTTTATTGCCCCCTCAAAAAGCTAATGTAATTATATTTGTGCCAATAAAAACAAGATA
TGACCTATAGAATACAAGTATTTCCCCTTCGAACATCCCCACAAGTAGACTTTGGATTTGTCTTCTAACC
AAAAGACTTACACACCTGCATACCTTACATCAAAAACTCGTTTATCGCTACATAAAACACCGGGATATAT
TTTTTATATACATACTTTTCAAATCGCGCGCCCTCTTCATAATTCACCTCCACCACACCACGTTTCGTAG
TTGCTCTTTCGCTGTCTCCCACCCGCTCTCCGCAACACATTCACCTTTTGTTCGACGACCTTGGAGCGAC
TGTCGTTAGTTCCGCGCGATTCGGTTCGCTCAAATGGTTCCGAGTGGTTCATTTCGTCTCAATAGAAATT
AGTAATAAATATTTGTATGTACAATTTATTTGCTCCAATATATTTGTATATATTTCCCTCACAGCTATAT
TTATTCTAATTTAATATTATGACTTTTTAAGGTAATTTTTTGTGACCTGTTCGGAGTGATTAGCGTTACA
ATTTGAACTGAAAGTGACATCCAGTGTTTGTTCCTTGTGTAGATGCATCTCAAAAAAATGGTGGGCATAA
TAGTGTTGTTTATATATATCAAAAATAACAACTATAATAATAAGAATACATTTAATTTAGAAAATGCTTG
GATTTCACTGGAACTAGAATTAATTCGGCTGCTGCTCTAAACGACGCATTTCGTACTCCAAAGTACGAAT
TTTTTCCCTCAAGCTCTTATTTTCATTAAACAATGAACAGGACCTAACGCACAGTCACGTTATTGTTTAC
ATAAATGATTTTTTTTACTATTCAAACTTACTCTGTTTGTGTACTCCCACTGGTATAGCCTTCTTTTATC
TTTTCTGGTTCAGGCTCTATCACTTTACTAGGTACGGCATCTGCGTTGAGTCGCCTCCTTTTAAATGTCT
GACCTTTTGCAGGTGCAGCCTTCCACTGCGAATCATTAAAGTGGGTATCACAAATTTGGGAGTTTTCACC
AAGGCTGCACCCAAGGCTCTGCTCCCACAATTTTCTCTTAATAGCACACTTCGGCACGTGAATTAATTTT
ACTCCAGTCACAGCTTTGCAGCAAAATTTGCAATATTTCATTTTTTTTTATTCCACGTAAGGGTTAATGT
TTTCAAAAAAAAATTCGTCCGCACACAACCTTTCCTCTCAACAAGCAAACGTGCACTGAATTTAAGTGTA
TACTTCGGTAAGCTTCGGCTATCGACGGGACCACCTTATGTTATTTCATCATGGGCCAGACCCACGTAGT
CCAGCGGCAGATCGGCGGCGGAGAAGTTAAGCGTCTCCAGGATGACCTTGCCCGAACTGGGGCACGTGGT
GTTCGACGATGTGCAGCTAATTTCGCCCGGCTCCACGTCCGCCCATTGGTTAATCAGCAGACCCTCGTTG
GCGTAACGGAACCATGAGAGGTACGACAACCATTTGAGGTATACTGGCACCGAGCCCGAGTTCAAGAAGA
AGGCGTTTTTCCATAGGCTCCGCCCCCCTGACGAGCATCACAAAAATCGACGCTCAAGTCAGAGGTGGCG
AAACCCGACAGGACTATAAAGATACCAGGCGTTTCCCCCTGGAAGCTCCCTCGTGCGCTCTCCTGTTCCG
ACCCTGCCGCTTACCGGATACCTGTCCGCCTTTCTCCCTTCGGGAAGCGTGGCGCTTTCTCATAGCTCAC
GCTGTAGGTATCTCAGTTCGGTGTAGGTCGTTCGCTCCAAGCTGGGCTGTGTGCACGAACCCCCCGTTCA
GCCCGACCGCTGCGCCTTATCCGGTAACTATCGTCTTGAGTCCAACCCGGTAAGACACGACTTATCGCCA
CTGGCAGCAGCCACTGGTAACAGGATTAGCAGAGCGAGGTATGTAGGCGGTGCTACAGAGTTCTTGAAGT
GGTGGCCTAACTACGGCTACACTAGAAGAACAGTATTTGGTATCTGCGCTCTGCTGAAGCCAGTTACCTT
CGGAAAAAGAGTTGGTAGCTCTTGATCCGGCAAACAAACCACCGCTGGTAGCGGTGGTTTTTTTGTTTGC
AAGCAGCAGATTACGCGCAGAAAAAAAGGATCTCAAGAAGATCCTTTGATCTTTTCTACGGGGTCTGACG
CTCAGTGGAACGAAAACTCACGTTAAGGGATTTTGGTCATGAGATTATCAAAAAGGATCTTCACCTAGAT
CCTTTTAAATTAAAAATGAAGTTTTAAATCAATCTAAAGTATATATGAGTAAACTTGGTCTGACAGTTAC
CAATGCTTAATCAGTGAGGCACCTATCTCAGCGATCTGTCTATTTCGTTCATCCATAGTTGCCTGACTCC
CCGTCGTGTAGATAACTACGATACGGGAGGGCTTACCATCTGGCCCCAGTGCTGCAATGATACCGCGAGA
CCCACGCTCACCGGCTCCAGATTTATCAGCAATAAACCAGCCAGCCGGAAGGGCCGAGCGCAGAAGTGGT
CCTGCAACTTTATCCGCCTCCATCCAGTCTATTAATTGTTGCCGGGAAGCTAGAGTAAGTAGTTCGCCAG
TTAATAGTTTGCGCAACGTTGTTGCCATTGCTACAGGCATCGTGGTGTCACGCTCGTCGTTTGGTATGGC
TTCATTCAGCTCCGGTTCCCAACGATCAAGGCGAGTTACATGATCCCCCATGTTGTGCAAAAAAGCGGTT
AGCTCCTTCGGTCCTCCGATCGTTGTCAGAAGTAAGTTGGCCGCAGTGTTATCACTCATGGTTATGGCAG
CACTGCATAATTCTCTTACTGTCATGCCATCCGTAAGATGCTTTTCTGTGACTGGTGAGTACTCAACCAA
GTCATTCTGAGAATAGTGTATGCGGCGACCGAGTTGCTCTTGCCCGGCGTCAATACGGGATAATACCGCG
CCACATAGCAGAACTTTAAAAGTGCTCATCATTGGAAAACGTTCTTCGGGGCGAAAACTCTCAAGGATCT
TACCGCTGTTGAGATCCAGTTCGATGTAACCCACTCGTGCACCCAACTGATCTTCAGCATCTTTTACTTT
CACCAGCGTTTCTGGGTGAGCAAAAACAGGAAGGCAAAATGCCGCAAAAAAGGGAATAAGGGCGACACGG
AAATGTTGAATACTCATACTCTTCCTTTTTCAATATTATTGAAGCATTTATCAGGGTTATTGTCTCATGA
GCGGATACATATTTGAATGTATTTAGAAAAATAAA
